>Addgene plasmid #42277 | pRK5-mWnt3a | addgene partial sequence | sequence record 61449 | SV40pA-R  5'-GAAATTTGTGATGCTATTGC-3'
TGGCGGCCAAGCTCGGGCCCCCCCTCGAGGTCGACCTACTTGCAGGTGTGCACGTCATAGACACGTGTGC
ACTCCTGGCAGCTGACGTAGCAGCACCAATGGAAAACACAGTGGCATTTCTCCCTCCGTCGCTCAGTGCG
CGCGTTATGCCCGCGCCCGCAGCACAACAGGTCGCACCCATCTATGCCATGCGAGCTCACATTGCAGGTG
CGGTCACGCGTCCCGAAGGAGCCGGTTTCGGGGTTAGGTTCGCAGAAGTTGGGTGAGGCCTCGTAGTAGA
CCAGGTCGCGTTCTGTCGGCACCTTGAAGTACGTGTAACGTGGCCTCAGGGTCTCCACCCAGCCACGAGA
CTCTCGGTGTTTCTCTACCACCATCTCCGAGGCACTGTCATACTTGTCCTTGAGGAAATCCCCGATGGTG
CGGAAGTCCGGCTGCGACCACCAGCAGGTCTTCACTTCACAGCTGCCAGATAGCCCGTGGCATTTGCACT
TGAGGTGCATGTGACTGGCGATGGCCTGGCGCCCAGCCTCATTGTTGTGACGGTTCATGGCAGAGCGGGC
ATCCGGCCGGTTCTCCCTGGCATCGGCAAACTCCCGAGAGACCATTCCTCCAAATTCAATGTCCTCACTA
CAGCCGCCCCACTTCCAGCCCTCGCCTGGGGAGCCCTGGAGGCGGCTGCTGCACCCACAGATAGCAGCTG
ATCCCTCTGCACAGGAGCGTGTCACTGCGAAAGCTACTCCAGCGGAGGCGATGGCATGGACAAAGGCTGA
CTCCC
