[The description below was written by a language model from this plasmid's Addgene catalogue record.]
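Description:
pRK5-mWnt3a is a mammalian expression plasmid built on the pRK5 backbone and carrying the mouse (M. musculus) Wnt3a coding sequence as its insert. It is propagated in E. coli under ampicillin selection; the copy number is listed as unknown, and the record does not name the origin of replication. No feature table is available, so the exact architecture cannot be confirmed from the record. The promoter driving the insert is not stated, although pRK5-family vectors generally use a CMV immediate-early promoter for strong constitutive expression in transfected mammalian cells. The listed sequencing primers, an SP6 primer on the 5′ side and a reverse primer in the SV40 polyadenylation region on the 3′ side, indicate that the insert sits between an SP6 promoter site and an SV40 poly(A) signal. That signal would provide transcript 3′ end processing. No epitope tag, fusion partner, reporter or mammalian selection marker is recorded, and the cloning method is unknown.

Wnt3a is a secreted, lipid-modified signalling ligand of the Wnt family that acts through Frizzled receptors and is widely used as a prototypical activator of the canonical β-catenin pathway. A plasmid of this kind is typically used for transient transfection of cultured mammalian cells to produce Wnt3a, for example to stimulate Wnt signalling in ligand–receptor or reporter assays. The associated publication concerns the redundant roles of Frizzled 2 and Frizzled 7 in convergent extension and in closure of the ventricular septum and palate in the mouse. This is consistent with use of the construct to probe Wnt–Frizzled interactions, though the record does not specify the particular experiments.
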