Addgene plasmid #42277: pRK5-mWnt3a
Depositing lab: Chris Garcia & Jeremy Nathans. Depositing organization: Johns Hopkins University and School of Medicine. Publication: Frizzled 2 and frizzled 7 function redundantly in convergent extension and closure of the ventricular septum and palate: evidence for a network of interacting genes. Yu H, Ye X, Guo N, Nathans J. Development. 2012 Dec 1;139(23):4383-94. doi: 10.1242/dev.083352. Epub 2012 Oct 24. PubMed 23095888.
Backbone
  Vector backbone: pRK5
  Vector type: Mammalian Expression
Growth in bacteria
  Bacterial resistance: Ampicillin, 100 μg/mL
  Growth temperature: 37°C
  Growth strain: DH5alpha
  Copy number: Unknown
Gene/Insert
  Gene/Insert name: Wnt3a
  Species: M. musculus (mouse)
  Entrez Gene: Wnt3a (a.k.a. Wnt-3a, vt)
  Cloning method: Unknown
  Sequencing primers: 5′ SP6; 3′ SV40pA-R
Terms and licenses: Academic/Nonprofit Terms; Industry Terms: Not Available to Industry
How to cite: pRK5-mWnt3a was a gift from Chris Garcia & Jeremy Nathans (Addgene plasmid # 42277 ; http://n2t.net/addgene:42277 ; RRID:Addgene_42277)
